>Addgene plasmid #198363 | pBZS-YP_001426521 | addgene full sequence | sequence record 390272 | Addgene NGS Result
AAGAAACCAATTGTCCATATTGCATCAGACATTGCCGTCACTGCGTCTTTTACTGGCTCTTCTCGCTAAC
CAAACCGGTAACCCCGCTTATTAAAAGCATTCTGTAACAAAGCGGGACCAAAGCCATGACAAAAACGCGT
AACAAAAGTGTCTATAATCACGGCAGAAAAGTCCACATTGATTATTTGCACGGCGTCACACTTTGCTATG
CCATAGCATTTTTATCCATAAGATTAGCCGATCCTACCTGACGCTTTTTATCGCAACTCTCTACTGTTTC
TCCATACCCGTTTTTTGGGCTAACAGGAGGAATTAACCATGGGGGGTTCTCATCATCATCATCATCATGG
TATGGCTAGCATGACTGGTGGACAGCAAATGGGTCGGGATCTGTACGACGATGACGATAAGCTCGAGGGA
TCCATGAAGGCGCTGGAACTGTTCGCGGGTGTGGGTGGCATTACCCACGGCCTGCGTGGTTACGTTAAGC
CGGTGGCGTTCGTTGAGTATGAAAAAGATGCGGCGGAGTTTCTGGCGGCGCGTGGCAAGCCGGTGCACGG
TGACGTTAAAGAGTTCGATGCGACCGAATACCGTGGCAACATCGATATTGTTACCGCGGGCTGGCCGTGC
ACCGGTTTTAGCACCGGTGGCAAAGGTGGCGGTTTCGACCACGAGGCGAGCGGTCTGTTTGTGGAAGTGG
TTCGTGTGGTTCGTGAGTGCGATCCGCGTTACGTTTTCCTGGAAAACAGCCACGTGCTGAGCCAGGTTCC
GAACCTGAGCGTGGTTGTGAGCGAGCTGCACGCGCTGGGCTATGACTGCCGTTGGTACAGCTGCTATAGC
AACGATGTGTGCATCGGTGCGCCGCACCAACGTCACCGTTGGTTCTGCCTGGCGTTTAAGCGTGACCTGG
GCATCAGCATTCCGAAGACCTACGCGCCGAAATTTGATTGGAGCAGCGAACACCCGTGCACCCAGGAAGT
GGAAAACACCCGTGTTAACAAGCGTCTGCTGAAACTGATGGGTAACAGCGTTGTGCCGAGCCAAGTGCGT
CACAGCTTCGAGATGATGCTGGGCATGGAAAAAACCGGTGTTCCGGTTGGCAGCGGTGATGTTCATGCGC
GTTGCGGCTATGCGGAAAACGGTATTATGTTTCGTGTGGAGATCAACCAGCGTAAGATTGCGCCGGTTAA
CATCCTGCTGGAGCCGAAAGAAGTGCCGAAGAAACACCGTGTTCCGGATAGCCGTAACATCCTGACCAAC
GCGGTGCGTCGTCCGTTTTGGAACACCCCGGTTCTGGTGCACAGCGTGAGCCCGCGTGGTAACAAGGTTC
TGACCAAACGTAGCAGCATGAGCCTGCCGACCCAAGTGAGCTTCTATAAGGGCGGTGACATTCAAAGCGT
TCTGAGCGGCAAATTTAGCGCGTGGCTGATGGGTTACGACCCGGAGTACCTGGATTATCTGGTTAAGTAT
GAATTCCAGCATGATGAAGCAGTGGATAACAAGTTTAACAAAGAACAGCAGAACGCGTTTTATGAGATCT
TGCACTTACCGAATCTGAACGAGGAACAGCGCAATGCGTTCATTCAGTCCCTTAAAGACGATCCATCTCA
AAGCGCAAATCTGCTGGCAGAAGCCAAGAAACTGAACGATGCTCAAGCTCCGAAAGTCGACAACAAATTC
AACAAAGAGCAACAGAATGCGTTCTACGAAATTCTGCATTTACCGAACCTGAATGAAGAACAGCGTAACG
CCTTTATCCAATCGCTGAAAGATGATCCTAGTCAGTCAGCCAATCTGTTGGCGGAAGCGAAGAAACTCAA
TGACGCCCAAGCTCCCAAAGTTGACGCGAATAGCTGGAGCCATCCGCAGTTTGAAAAGCTTTAGGGCTGT
TTTGGCGGATGAGAGAAGATTTTCAGCCTGATACAGATTAAATCAGAACGCAGAAGCGGTCTGATAAAAC
AGAATTTGCCTGGCGGCAGTAGCGCGGTGGTCCCACCTGACCCCATGCCGAACTCAGAAGTGAAACGCCG
TAGCGCCGATGGTAGTGTGGGGTCTCCCCATGCGAGAGTAGGGAACTGCCAGGCATCAAATAAAACGAAA
GGCTCAGTCGAAAGACTGGGCCTTTCGTTTTATCTGTTGTTTGTCGGTGAACGCTCTCCTGAGTAGGACA
AATCCGCCGGGAGCGGATTTGAACGTTGCGAAGCAACGGCCCGGAGGGTGGCGGGCAGGACGCCCGCCAT
AAACTGCCAGGCATCAAATTAAGCAGAAGGCCATCCTGACGGATGGCCTTTTTGCGTTTCTACAAACTCT
TTTGTTTATTTTTCTAAATACATTCAAATATGTATCCGCTCATGAGACAATAACCCTGATAAATGCTTCA
ATAATATTGAAAAAGGAAGAGTATGAGTATTCAACATTTCCGTGTCGCCCTTATTCCCTTTTTTGCGGCA
TTTTGCCTTCCTGTTTTTGCTCACCCAGAAACGCTGGTGAAAGTAAAAGATGCTGAAGATCAGTTGGGTG
CACGAGTGGGTTACATCGAACTGGATCTCAACAGCGGTAAGATCCTTGAGAGTTTTCGCCCCGAAGAACG
TTTTCCAATGATGAGCACTTTTAAAGTTCTGCTATGTGGCGCGGTATTATCCCGTGTTGACGCCGGGCAA
GAGCAACTCGGTCGCCGCATACACTATTCTCAGAATGACTTGGTTGAGTACTCACCAGTCACAGAAAAGC
ATCTTACGGATGGCATGACAGTAAGAGAATTATGCAGTGCTGCCATAACCATGAGTGATAACACTGCGGC
CAACTTACTTCTGACAACGATCGGAGGACCGAAGGAGCTAACCGCTTTTTTGCACAACATGGGGGATCAT
GTAACTCGCCTTGATCGTTGGGAACCGGAGCTGAATGAAGCCATACCAAACGACGAGCGTGACACCACGA
TGCCTGTAGCAATGGCAACAACGTTGCGCAAACTATTAACTGGCGAACTACTTACTCTAGCTTCCCGGCA
ACAATTAATAGACTGGATGGAGGCGGATAAAGTTGCAGGACCACTTCTGCGCTCGGCCCTTCCGGCTGGC
TGGTTTATTGCTGATAAATCTGGAGCCGGTGAGCGTGGGTCTCGCGGTATCATTGCAGCACTGGGGCCAG
ATGGTAAGCCCTCCCGTATCGTAGTTATCTACACGACGGGGAGTCAGGCAACTATGGATGAACGAAATAG
ACAGATCGCTGAGATAGGTGCCTCACTGATTAAGCATTGGTAACTGTCAGACCAAGTTTACTCATATATA
CTTTAGATTGATTTAAAACTTCATTTTTAATTTAAAAGGATCTAGGTGAAGATCCTTTTTGATAATCTCA
TGACCAAAATCCCTTAACGTGAGTTTTCGTTCCACTGAGCGTCAGACCCCGTAGAAAAGATCAAAGGATC
TTCTTGAGATCCTTTTTTTCTGCGCGTAATCTGCTGCTTGCAAACAAAAAAACCACCGCTACCAGCGGTG
GTTTGTTTGCCGGATCAAGAGCTACCAACTCTTTTTCCGAAGGTAACTGGCTTCAGCAGAGCGCAGATAC
CAAATACTGTCCTTCTAGTGTAGCCGTAGTTAGGCCACCACTTCAAGAACTCTGTAGCACCGCCTACATA
CCTCGCTCTGCTAATCCTGTTACCAGTGGCTGCTGCCAGTGGCGATAAGTCGTGTCTTACCGGGTTGGAC
TCAAGACGATAGTTACCGGATAAGGCGCAGCGGTCGGGCTGAACGGGGGGTTCGTGCACACAGCCCAGCT
TGGAGCGAACGACCTACACCGAACTGAGATACCTACAGCGTGAGCTATGAGAAAGCGCCACGCTTCCCGA
AGGGAGAAAGGCGGACAGGTATCCGGTAAGCGGCAGGGTCGGAACAGGAGAGCGCACGAGGGAGCTTCCA
GGGGGAAACGCCTGGTATCTTTATAGTCCTGTCGGGTTTCGCCACCTCTGACTTGAGCGTCGATTTTTGT
GATGCTCGTCAGGGGGGCGGAGCCTATGGAAAAACGCCAGCAACGCGGCCTTTTTACGGTTCCTGGCCTT
TTGCTGGCCTTTTGCTCACATGTTCTTTCCTGCGTTATCCCCTGATTCTGTGGATAACCGTATTACCGCC
TTTGAGTGAGCTGATACCGCTCGCCGCAGCCGAACGACCGAGCGCAGCGAGTCAGTGAGCGAGGAAGCGG
AAGAGCGCCTGATGCGGTATTTTCTCCTTACGCATCTGTGCGGTATTTCACACCGCATATGGTGCACTCT
CAGTACAATCTGCTCTGATGCCGCATAGTTAAGCCAGTATACACTCCGCTATCGCTACGTGACTGGGTCA
TGGCTGCGCCCCGACACCCGCCAACACCCGCTGACGCGCCCTGACGGGCTTGTCTGCTCCCGGCATCCGC
TTACAGACAAGCTGTGACCGTCTCCGGGAGCTGCATGTGTCAGAGGTTTTCACCGTCATCACCGAAACGC
GCGAGGCAGCAGATCAATTCGCGCGCGAAGGCGAAGCGGCATGCATAATGTGCCTGTCAAATGGACGAAG
CAGGGATTCTGCAAACCCTATGCTACTCCGTCAAGCCGTCAATTGTCTGATTCGTTACCAATTATGACAA
CTTGACGGCTACATCATTCACTTTTTCTTCACAACCGGCACGGAACTCGCTCGGGCTGGCCCCGGTGCAT
TTTTTAAATACCCGCGAGAAATAGAGTTGATCGTCAAAACCAACATTGCGACCGACGGTGGCGATAGGCA
TCCGGGTGGTGCTCAAAAGCAGCTTCGCCTGGCTGATACGTTGGTCCTCGCGCCAGCTTAAGACGCTAAT
CCCTAACTGCTGGCGGAAAAAATGTGACAGACGCGACGGCGACAAGCAAACATGCTGTGCGACGCTGGCG
ATATCAAAATTGCTGTCTGCCAGGTGATCGCTGATGTACTGACAAGCCTCGCGTACCCGATTATCCATCG
GTGGATGGAGCGACTCGTTAATCGCTTCCATGCGCCGCAGTAACAATTGCTCAAGCAGATTTATCGCCAG
CAGCTCCGAATAGCGCCCTTCCCCTTGCCCGGCGTTAATGATTTGCCCAAACAGGTCGCTGAAATGCGGC
TGGTGCGCTTCATCCGGGCGAAAGAACCCCGTATTGGCAAATATTGACGGCCAGTTAAGCCATTCATGCC
AGTAGGCGCGCGGACGAAAGTAAACCCACTGGTGATACCATTCGCGAGCCTCCGGATGACGACCGTAGTG
ATGAATCTCTCCTGGCGGGAACAGCAAAATATCACCCGGTCGGCAAACAAATTCTCGTCCCTGATTTTTC
ACCACCCCCTGACCGCGAATGGTGAGATTGAGAATATAACCTTTCATTCCCAGCGGTCGGTCGATAAAAA
AATCGAGATAACCGTTGGCCTCAATCGGCGTTAAACCCGCCACCAGATGGGCATTAAACGAGTATCCCGG
CAGCAGGGGATCATTTTGCGCTTCAGCCATACTTTTCATACTCCCGCCATTCAGAG
Features (pLannotate 1.2.2; 14 found; start..end, strand, type, name):
      1..285     +  promoter       araBAD promoter: araBAD; promoter of the L-arabinose operon of E. coli; the araC regulatory gene is transcribed in the opposite direction (Guzman et al., 1995)
    331..351     +  CDS            capTEV™ (fragment): composite tag for in vivo biotinylation, TEV protease cleavage, and 6xHis tagging
    352..384     +  CDS            T7 tag (gene 10 leader): leader peptide from bacteriophage T7 gene 10 promotes efficient translation in E. coli
    388..411     +  CDS            Xpress™ tag: Xpress™ epitope tag, including an enterokinase recognition and cleavage site
   1495..1959    +  CDS            spa (fragment): SPA_STAAU - Experimental evidence at protein level: Swiss-Prot protein existence level 1. Plays a role in the inhibition of the host innate and adaptive immune responses. Possesses five immunoglobulin-binding domains that capture both the fragment crystallizable region (Fc region) and the Fab region (part of Ig that identifies antigen) of immunoglobulins (By similarity). In turn, Staphylococcus aureus is protected from phagocytic killing via inhibition of Ig Fc region. In addition, the host elicited B-cell response is prevented due to a decrease of antibody-secreting cell proliferation that en
   1968..2083    +  ncRNA          5S rRNA: Accession: RF00001 - 5S ribosomal RNA
   2087..2173    +  terminator     rrnB T1 terminator: Escherichia coli rrnB; transcription terminator T1 from the E. coli rrnB gene
   2265..2292    +  terminator     rrnB T2 terminator: transcription terminator T2 from the E. coli rrnB gene
   2311..2402    +  promoter       AmpR promoter: bla
   2403..3263    +  CDS            AmpR: β-lactamase; bla; confers resistance to ampicillin, carbenicillin, and related antibiotics
   3434..4022    +  rep_origin     ori: high-copy-number ColE1/pMB1/pBR322/pUC origin of replication
   4208..4348    -  misc_feature   bom: basis of mobility region from pBR322
   4450..4490    -  CDS            rop (fragment): Rop protein, which maintains plasmids at low copy number; rop
   4612..5490    -  CDS            araC: L-arabinose regulatory protein; araC
