[The description below was written by a language model from this plasmid's Addgene catalogue record and pLannotate feature annotations shown in this document.]
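Description:
pBZS-YP_001426521 is a 5.5 kb bacterial expression plasmid built on the pBZS backbone and intended for producing the protein YP_001426521 in E. coli. The insert corresponds to the gene Z040R (ATCV1_Z040R), and the associated publication concerns the identification, expression and purification of DNA cytosine 5-methyltransferases with short recognition sequences, so this open reading frame is presumably one of the candidate enzymes from that work. However, the record does not describe its activity or recognition site. The plasmid is maintained through a ColE1/pMB1-type origin, accompanied by the pBR322 bom region and only a fragment of rop. It is selected with ampicillin via the bla gene under its own promoter. The copy number is listed as unknown.

Expression is driven by the araBAD promoter, with the divergently transcribed araC regulator carried on the same plasmid. Transcription is therefore induced by L-arabinose and otherwise kept low, which is useful when a product such as a DNA-modifying enzyme may be harmful to the host. Downstream of the promoter the annotation shows an N-terminal leader consisting of a short match to a His-containing composite tag, the T7 gene 10 leader that promotes efficient translation, and the Xpress epitope with its enterokinase cleavage site. The unannotated stretch that follows most likely holds the YP_001426521 coding sequence, although the feature table does not label it. It is followed by a fragment of Staphylococcus aureus protein A, whose immunoglobulin-binding domains would probably serve as a C-terminal affinity handle for IgG-based capture; the reading-frame continuity is not confirmed by the record. The rrnB region, with a 5S rRNA segment and the T1 and T2 terminators, ends the transcription unit.
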