Addgene plasmid #198363: pBZS-YP_001426521
Purpose: Express YP_001426521 in bacterial cells.
Depositing lab: Takashi Ito. Depositing organization: Kyushu University. Publication: Identification, expression, and purification of DNA cytosine 5-methyltransferases with short recognition sequences. Miura F, Miura M, Shibata Y, Furuta Y, Miyamura K, Ino Y, Bayoumi AMA, Oba U, Ito T. BMC Biotechnol. 2022 Nov 4;22(1):33. doi: 10.1186/s12896-022-00765-3. PubMed 36333700.
Backbone
  Vector backbone: pBZS
  Vector type: Bacterial Expression
Growth in bacteria
  Bacterial resistance: Ampicillin, 100 μg/mL
  Growth temperature: 37°C
  Growth strain: NEB T7 Express
  Copy number: Unknown
Gene/Insert
  Gene/Insert name: YP_001426521
  Entrez Gene: Z040R (a.k.a. ATCV1_Z040R)
Terms and licenses: Academic/Nonprofit Terms; Industry Terms: Not Available to Industry
How to cite: pBZS-YP_001426521 was a gift from Takashi Ito (Addgene plasmid # 198363 ; http://n2t.net/addgene:198363 ; RRID:Addgene_198363)
